Addgene plasmid #47447: pAAV_hSyn_TALEBB(NG)-NLS-VP64_2A_GFP_WPRE_bGHpA
Purpose: AAV TALE synthesis backbone with NG half repeat; fused to nuclear localization sequence linker and VP64 transcriptional activator effector domain. Synapsin promoter for neuronal expression.
Depositing lab: Feng Zhang. Depositing organization: Broad Institute. Publication: Optical control of mammalian endogenous transcription and epigenetic states. Konermann S, Brigham MD, Trevino A, Hsu PD, Heidenreich M, Le Cong, Platt RJ, Scott DA, Church GM, Zhang F. Nature. 2013 Jul 23. doi: 10.1038/nature12466. PubMed 23877069.
Backbone
  Vector backbone: pAAV_hSyn_WPRE_bGHpA
  Backbone manufacturer: Zhang Lab
  Backbone size w/o insert (bp): 4281
  Total vector size (bp): 5987
  Vector type: Mammalian Expression, AAV ; TALE
Growth in bacteria
  Bacterial resistance: Ampicillin, 100 μg/mL
  Growth temperature: 37°C
  Growth strain: Stbl3
  Copy number: High Copy
Gene/Insert
  Gene/Insert name: TALE BB(N136_0.5NG_C63)-VP64
  Species: Synthetic
  Insert size (bp): 1706
  Promoter: hSyn human synapsin (mammalian neuronal expression)
  Tag / fusion protein: 2A_GFP (C terminal on insert)
  Cloning method: Unknown
  Sequencing primers: 5′ multiple
Terms and licenses: Academic/Nonprofit Terms; Industry Terms: Not Available to Industry
How to cite: pAAV_hSyn_TALEBB(NG)-NLS-VP64_2A_GFP_WPRE_bGHpA was a gift from Feng Zhang (Addgene plasmid # 47447 ; http://n2t.net/addgene:47447 ; RRID:Addgene_47447)
