[The description below was written by a language model from this plasmid's Addgene catalogue record and pLannotate feature annotations shown in this document.]
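Description:
pAAV_hSyn_TALEBB(NG)-NLS-VP64_2A_GFP_WPRE_bGHpA is a 5,987 bp AAV transfer plasmid that serves as a cloning backbone for building custom TALE transcriptional activators for expression in neurons. It is propagated in bacteria as a high-copy plasmid through a ColE1/pUC-type origin with ampicillin selection (AmpR under its own bla promoter), and it also carries an M13/f1-type phage origin. The expression cassette lies between AAV2 inverted terminal repeats, which allow the intervening DNA to be packaged into recombinant AAV particles. The annotation detects a full ITR downstream of the cassette but only short ITR fragments upstream.

Within the ITRs, the human synapsin I promoter drives neuron-restricted expression of a synthetic open reading frame. This frame encodes truncated TALE N- and C-terminal scaffolds (named N136 and C63 in the record, and annotated as fragments homologous to the Xanthomonas effectors AvrXa10 and AvrBs3) together with a final NG half repeat. The central DNA-binding repeat array is absent from the backbone, so a user-designed array specifying the target sequence is meant to be assembled into it; the record does not state the cloning method. The TALE scaffold is fused through a nuclear localization signal linker to VP64, a tetramer of the minimal VP16 activation domain. A 2A peptide and EGFP follow, so that transduced cells co-express a separate fluorescent marker from the same transcript. A short match to an HA epitope tag is annotated at the start of the frame. WPRE boosts transcript stability and expression, and the bovine growth hormone polyadenylation signal terminates the message. Completed constructs are intended for AAV-mediated or plasmid-based activation of endogenous genes in mammalian neurons.
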