Features (pLannotate 1.2.2; 19 found; start..end, strand, type, name):
     12..39      +  repeat_region  AAV2 ITR (fragment): inverted terminal repeat of adeno-associated virus serotype 2 inverted
     68..95      +  repeat_region  AAV2 ITR (fragment): inverted terminal repeat of adeno-associated virus serotype 2 inverted
    181..628     +  promoter       hSyn promoter: human synapsin I promoter; confers neuron-specific expression (Kügler et al., 2003)
    651..667     +  CDS            3xHA (fragment): three tandem HA epitope tags
    666..1091    +  CDS            avrXa10 (fragment): AVX10_XANOO - Experimental evidence at protein level: Swiss-Prot protein existence level 1. Avirulence protein. Induces the hypersensitive response (HR)in rice plants carrying the resistance gene Xa10. Activity depends on the presence of the core repeat domains; replacement with repeat domains from other proteins (AvrBs3 of X.euvesicatoria (AC P14727) or AvrXa7 of this organism) does not elicit the HR. Probably acts as a transcription factor in its host plant (rice) to induce plant resistance or disease. From Xanthomonas oryzae pv. oryzae.
   1172..1360    +  CDS            avrBs3 (fragment): AVRB3_XANEU - Experimental evidence at protein level: Swiss-Prot protein existence level 1. Avirulence protein. Acts as a transcription factor in C.annuum plants. In susceptible plants lacking the Bs3 resistance gene induces expression of a number of genes, including genes homologous to a family of auxin-induced genes, alpha-expansin genes, pectate lyase, anthocyanidin glucoside rhamnosyl transferase and at least one transcription factor, UPA20. Their expression leads to plant hypertrophy in mesophyll cells, probably mainly mediated by UPA20 (PubMed:17962565). In resistant plants induces the h
   1532..1548    +  CDS            VP96 (fragment): 6 tandem repeats of the minimal activation domain of herpes simplex virus VP16 (Cheng et al., 2013)
   1637..2353    +  CDS            EGFP: the original enhanced GFP (Yang et al., 1996) mammalian codon-optimized
   2354..2378    +  misc_feature   MCS (fragment): pBluescript multiple cloning site
   2378..2966    +  misc_feature   WPRE: woodchuck hepatitis virus posttranscriptional regulatory element
   3014..3221    +  polyA_signal   bGH poly(A) signal: bovine growth hormone polyadenylation signal
   3250..3390    +  repeat_region  AAV2 ITR: inverted terminal repeat of adeno-associated virus serotype 2 inverted
   3395..3446    -  misc_feature   bom (fragment): basis of mobility region from pBR322
   3465..3845    +  rep_origin     M13 ori (sequence partly withheld): M13 bacteriophage origin of replication; arrow indicates direction of (+) strand synthesis
   3921..3970    -  misc_feature   bom (fragment): basis of mobility region from pBR322
   4072..4107    -  CDS            rop (fragment): Rop protein, which maintains plasmids at low copy number; rop
   4202..4306    +  promoter       AmpR promoter: bla
   4307..5167    +  CDS            AmpR: β-lactamase; bla; confers resistance to ampicillin, carbenicillin, and related antibiotics
   5338..5926    +  rep_origin     ori: high-copy-number ColE1/pMB1/pBR322/pUC origin of replication
>Addgene plasmid #47447 | pAAV_hSyn_TALEBB(NG)-NLS-VP64_2A_GFP_WPRE_bGHpA | depositor full sequence | sequence record 72978 | pAAV_hSyn_TALEBB(NG)-NLS-VP64_2A_GFP_WPRE_bGHpA sequence 5987 bps
CCTGCAGGCAGCTGCGCGCTCGCTCGCTCACTGAGGCCGCCCGGGCGTCGGGCGACCTTTGGTCGCCCGG
CCTCAGTGAGCGAGCGAGCGCGCAGAGAGGGAGTGGCCAACTCCATCACTAGGGGTTCCTGCGGCCGCAC
GCGTTGTACAGTGTCTAGACTGCAGAGGGCCCTGCGTATGAGTGCAAGTGGGTTTTAGGACCAGGATGAG
GCGGGGTGGGGGTGCCTACCTGACGACCGACCCCGACCCACTGGACAAGCACCCAACCCCCATTCCCCAA
ATTGCGCATCCCCTATCAGAGAGGGGGAGGGGAAACAGGATGCGGCGAGGCGCGTGCGCACTGCCAGCTT
CAGCACCGCGGACAGTGCCTTCGCCCCCGCCTGGCGGCGCGCGCCACCGCCGCCTCAGCACTGAAGGCGC
GCTGACGTCACTCGCCGGTCCCCCGCAAACTCCCCTTCCCGGCCACCTTGGTCGCGTCCGCGCCGCCGCC
GGCCCAGCCGGACCGCACCACGCGAGGCGCGAGATAGGGGGGCACGGGCGCGACCATCTGCGCTGCGGCG
CCGGCGACTCAGCGCTGCCTCAGTCTGCGGTGGGCAGCGGAGGAGTCGTGTCGTGCCTGAGAGCGCAGTC
GAGAAGGATCCGCCACCATGTACCCATACGATGTTCCAGATTACGCTGTAGATTTGAGAACTTTGGGATA
TTCACAGCAGCAGCAGGAAAAGATCAAGCCCAAAGTGAGGTCGACAGTCGCGCAGCATCACGAAGCGCTG
GTGGGTCATGGGTTTACACATGCCCACATCGTAGCCTTGTCGCAGCACCCTGCAGCCCTTGGCACGGTCG
CCGTCAAGTACCAGGACATGATTGCGGCGTTGCCGGAAGCCACACATGAGGCGATCGTCGGTGTGGGGAA
ACAGTGGAGCGGAGCCCGAGCGCTTGAGGCCCTGTTGACGGTCGCGGGAGAGCTGAGAGGGCCTCCCCTT
CAGCTGGACACGGGCCAGTTGCTGAAGATCGCGAAGCGGGGAGGAGTCACGGCGGTCGAGGCGGTGCACG
CGTGGCGCAATGCGCTCACGGGAGCACCCCTCAACCTGACAGAGACCCGTACGGGTCTCGACTCACGCCT
GAGCAGGTAGTGGCTATTGCATCCAATGGCGGGGGCAGACCCGCACTGGAGTCAATCGTGGCCCAGCTTT
CGAGGCCGGACCCCGCGCTGGCCGCACTCACTAATGATCATCTTGTAGCGCTGGCCTGCCTCGGCGGACG
ACCCGCCTTGGATGCGGTGAAGAAGGGGCTCCCGCACGCGCCTGCATTGATTAAGCGGACCAACAGAAGG
ATTCCCGAGAGGACATCACATCGAGTGGCAGCTAGCCCCAAGAAGAAGAGAAAGGTGGAGGCCAGCGGTT
CCGGACGGGCTGACGCATTGGACGATTTTGATCTGGATATGCTGGGAAGTGACGCCCTCGATGATTTTGA
CCTTGACATGCTTGGTTCGGATGCCCTTGATGACTTTGACCTCGACATGCTCGGCAGTGACGCCCTTGAT
GATTTCGACCTGGACATGCTGATTAACTCTAGAGGCAGTGGAGAGGGCAGAGGAAGTCTGCTAACATGCG
GTGACGTCGAGGAGAATCCTGGCCCAGTGAGCAAGGGCGAGGAGCTGTTCACCGGGGTGGTGCCCATCCT
GGTCGAGCTGGACGGCGACGTAAACGGCCACAAGTTCAGCGTGTCCGGCGAGGGCGAGGGCGATGCCACC
TACGGCAAGCTGACCCTGAAGTTCATCTGCACCACCGGCAAGCTGCCCGTGCCCTGGCCCACCCTCGTGA
CCACCCTGACCTACGGCGTGCAGTGCTTCAGCCGCTACCCCGACCACATGAAGCAGCACGACTTCTTCAA
GTCCGCCATGCCCGAAGGCTACGTCCAGGAGCGCACCATCTTCTTCAAGGACGACGGCAACTACAAGACC
CGCGCCGAGGTGAAGTTCGAGGGCGACACCCTGGTGAACCGCATCGAGCTGAAGGGCATCGACTTCAAGG
AGGACGGCAACATCCTGGGGCACAAGCTGGAGTACAACTACAACAGCCACAACGTCTATATCATGGCCGA
CAAGCAGAAGAACGGCATCAAGGTGAACTTCAAGATCCGCCACAACATCGAGGACGGCAGCGTGCAGCTC
GCCGACCACTACCAGCAGAACACCCCCATCGGCGACGGCCCCGTGCTGCTGCCCGACAACCACTACCTGA
GCACCCAGTCCGCCCTGAGCAAAGACCCCAACGAGAAGCGCGATCACATGGTCCTGCTGGAGTTCGTGAC
CGCCGCCGGGATCACTCTCGGCATGGACGAGCTGTACAAGTAAGAATTCGATATCAAGCTTATCGATAAT
CAACCTCTGGATTACAAAATTTGTGAAAGATTGACTGGTATTCTTAACTATGTTGCTCCTTTTACGCTAT
GTGGATACGCTGCTTTAATGCCTTTGTATCATGCTATTGCTTCCCGTATGGCTTTCATTTTCTCCTCCTT
GTATAAATCCTGGTTGCTGTCTCTTTATGAGGAGTTGTGGCCCGTTGTCAGGCAACGTGGCGTGGTGTGC
ACTGTGTTTGCTGACGCAACCCCCACTGGTTGGGGCATTGCCACCACCTGTCAGCTCCTTTCCGGGACTT
TCGCTTTCCCCCTCCCTATTGCCACGGCGGAACTCATCGCCGCCTGCCTTGCCCGCTGCTGGACAGGGGC
TCGGCTGTTGGGCACTGACAATTCCGTGGTGTTGTCGGGGAAATCATCGTCCTTTCCTTGGCTGCTCGCC
TATGTTGCCACCTGGATTCTGCGCGGGACGTCCTTCTGCTACGTCCCTTCGGCCCTCAATCCAGCGGACC
TTCCTTCCCGCGGCCTGCTGCCGGCTCTGCGGCCTCTTCCGCGTCTTCGCCTTCGCCCTCAGACGAGTCG
GATCTCCCTTTGGGCCGCCTCCCCGCATCGATACCGAGCGCTGCTCGAGCTAGAGCTCGCTGATCAGCCT
CGACTGTGCCTTCTAGTTGCCAGCCATCTGTTGTTTGCCCCTCCCCCGTGCCTTCCTTGACCCTGGAAGG
TGCCACTCCCACTGTCCTTTCCTAATAAAATGAGGAAATTGCATCGCATTGTCTGAGTAGGTGTCATTCT
ATTCTGGGGGGTGGGGTGGGGCAGGACAGCAAGGGGGAGGATTGGGAAGACAATAGCAGGCATGCTGGGG
AGGTAACCACGTGCGGACCGAGCGGCCGCAGGAACCCCTAGTGATGGAGTTGGCCACTCCCTCTCTGCGC
GCTCGCTCGCTCACTGAGGCCGGGCGACCAAAGGTCGCCCGACGCCCGGGCTTTGCCCGGGCGGCCTCAG
TGAGCGAGCGAGCGCGCAGCTGCCTGCAGGGGCGCCTGATGCGGTATTTTCTCCTTACGCATCTGTGCGG
TATTTCACACCGCATA
[142 nt withheld, positions 3447-3588]
C
[141 nt withheld, positions 3590-3730]
CCTTTGACGTTGGAGTCCACGTTCTTT
[37 nt withheld, positions 3758-3794]
ACCCTATCTCGGGCTATTCTTTTGATTTATAAGGGATTTTGCCGATTTCGGCCTATTGGTTAAAAAATGA
GCTGATTTAACAAAAATTTAACGCGAATTTTAACAAAATATTAACGTTTACAATTTTATGGTGCACTCTC
AGTACAATCTGCTCTGATGCCGCATAGTTAAGCCAGCCCCGACACCCGCCAACACCCGCTGACGCGCCCT
GACGGGCTTGTCTGCTCCCGGCATCCGCTTACAGACAAGCTGTGACCGTCTCCGGGAGCTGCATGTGTCA
GAGGTTTTCACCGTCATCACCGAAACGCGCGAGACGAAAGGGCCTCGTGATACGCCTATTTTTATAGGTT
AATGTCATGATAATAATGGTTTCTTAGACGTCAGGTGGCACTTTTCGGGGAAATGTGCGCGGAACCCCTA
TTTGTTTATTTTTCTAAATACATTCAAATATGTATCCGCTCATGAGACAATAACCCTGATAAATGCTTCA
ATAATATTGAAAAAGGAAGAGTATGAGTATTCAACATTTCCGTGTCGCCCTTATTCCCTTTTTTGCGGCA
TTTTGCCTTCCTGTTTTTGCTCACCCAGAAACGCTGGTGAAAGTAAAAGATGCTGAAGATCAGTTGGGTG
CACGAGTGGGTTACATCGAACTGGATCTCAACAGCGGTAAGATCCTTGAGAGTTTTCGCCCCGAAGAACG
TTTTCCAATGATGAGCACTTTTAAAGTTCTGCTATGTGGCGCGGTATTATCCCGTATTGACGCCGGGCAA
GAGCAACTCGGTCGCCGCATACACTATTCTCAGAATGACTTGGTTGAGTACTCACCAGTCACAGAAAAGC
ATCTTACGGATGGCATGACAGTAAGAGAATTATGCAGTGCTGCCATAACCATGAGTGATAACACTGCGGC
CAACTTACTTCTGACAACGATCGGAGGACCGAAGGAGCTAACCGCTTTTTTGCACAACATGGGGGATCAT
GTAACTCGCCTTGATCGTTGGGAACCGGAGCTGAATGAAGCCATACCAAACGACGAGCGTGACACCACGA
TGCCTGTAGCAATGGCAACAACGTTGCGCAAACTATTAACTGGCGAACTACTTACTCTAGCTTCCCGGCA
ACAATTAATAGACTGGATGGAGGCGGATAAAGTTGCAGGACCACTTCTGCGCTCGGCCCTTCCGGCTGGC
TGGTTTATTGCTGATAAATCTGGAGCCGGTGAGCGTGGAAGCCGCGGTATCATTGCAGCACTGGGGCCAG
ATGGTAAGCCCTCCCGTATCGTAGTTATCTACACGACGGGGAGTCAGGCAACTATGGATGAACGAAATAG
ACAGATCGCTGAGATAGGTGCCTCACTGATTAAGCATTGGTAACTGTCAGACCAAGTTTACTCATATATA
CTTTAGATTGATTTAAAACTTCATTTTTAATTTAAAAGGATCTAGGTGAAGATCCTTTTTGATAATCTCA
TGACCAAAATCCCTTAACGTGAGTTTTCGTTCCACTGAGCGTCAGACCCCGTAGAAAAGATCAAAGGATC
TTCTTGAGATCCTTTTTTTCTGCGCGTAATCTGCTGCTTGCAAACAAAAAAACCACCGCTACCAGCGGTG
GTTTGTTTGCCGGATCAAGAGCTACCAACTCTTTTTCCGAAGGTAACTGGCTTCAGCAGAGCGCAGATAC
CAAATACTGTCCTTCTAGTGTAGCCGTAGTTAGGCCACCACTTCAAGAACTCTGTAGCACCGCCTACATA
CCTCGCTCTGCTAATCCTGTTACCAGTGGCTGCTGCCAGTGGCGATAAGTCGTGTCTTACCGGGTTGGAC
TCAAGACGATAGTTACCGGATAAGGCGCAGCGGTCGGGCTGAACGGGGGGTTCGTGCACACAGCCCAGCT
TGGAGCGAACGACCTACACCGAACTGAGATACCTACAGCGTGAGCTATGAGAAAGCGCCACGCTTCCCGA
AGGGAGAAAGGCGGACAGGTATCCGGTAAGCGGCAGGGTCGGAACAGGAGAGCGCACGAGGGAGCTTCCA
GGGGGAAACGCCTGGTATCTTTATAGTCCTGTCGGGTTTCGCCACCTCTGACTTGAGCGTCGATTTTTGT
GATGCTCGTCAGGGGGGCGGAGCCTATGGAAAAACGCCAGCAACGCGGCCTTTTTACGGTTCCTGGCCTT
TTGCTGGCCTTTTGCTCACATGT
