>Addgene plasmid #47447 | pAAV_hSyn_TALEBB(NG)-NLS-VP64_2A_GFP_WPRE_bGHpA | addgene partial sequence | sequence record 71890 | pBR322ori-F 5'-GGGAAACGCCTGGTATCTTT-3'
GCCACCTCTGACTTGAGCGTCGATTTTTGTGATGCTCGTCAGGGGGGCGGAGCCTATGGAAAAACGCCAG
CAACGCGGCCTTTTTACGGTTCCTGGCCTTTTGCTGGCCTTTTGCTCACATGTCCTGCA
