>Addgene plasmid #47447 | pAAV_hSyn_TALEBB(NG)-NLS-VP64_2A_GFP_WPRE_bGHpA | addgene partial sequence | sequence record 72340 | hSyn1pro-F 5'-gcaagtgggttttaggacca-3'
GGGTGCCTACCTGACGACCGACCCCGACCCACTGGACAAGCACCCAACCCCCATTCCCCAAATTGCGCAT
CCCCTATCAGAGAGGGGGAGGGGAAACAGGATGCGGCGAGGCGCGTGCGCACTGCCAGCTTCAGCACCGC
GGACAGTGCCTTCGCCCCCGCCTGGCGGCGCGCGCCACCGCCGCCTCAGCACTGAAGGCGCGCTGACGTC
ACTCGCCGGTCCCCCGCAAACTCCCCTTCCCGGCCACCTTGGTCGCGTCCGCGCCGCCGCCGGCCCAGCC
GGACCGCACCACGCGAGGCGCGAGATAGGGGGGCACGGGCGCGACCATCTGCGCTGCGGCGCCGGCGACT
CAGCGCTGCCTCAGTCTGCGGTGGGCAGCGGAGGAGTCGTGTCGTGCCTGAGAGCGCAGTCGAGAAGGAT
CCGCCACCATGTACCCATACGATGTTCCAGATTACGCTGTAGATTTGAGAACTTTGGGATATTCACAGCA
GCAGCAGGAAAAGATCAAGCCCAAAGTGAGGTCGACAGTCGCGCAGCATCACGAAGCGCTGGTGGGTCAT
GGGTTTACACATGCCCACATCGTAGCCTTGTCGCAGCACCCTGCAGCCCTTGGCACGGTCGCCGTCAAGT
ACCAGGACATGATTGCGGCGTTGCCGGAAGCCACACATGAGGCGATCGTCGGTGTGGGGAAACAGTGGAG
CGGAGCCCGAGCGCTTGAGGCCCTGTTGACGGTCGCGGGAGAGCTGAGAGGGCCTCCCCTTCAGCTGGAC
ACGGGCCAGTTGCTGAAGATCGCGAAGCGGGGAGGAGTCACGGCGGTCGAGGCGGTGCACGCGTGGCGCA
ATGCGCTCACGGGAGCACCCCTCAACCTGACAGAGACCCGTACGGGTCTCGACTCACGCCTGAGCAGGTA
GTGGCTATTGCATCCAATGGCGGGGGCAGACCCGCACTGGAGTCAATCGTGGCCCAGCTTTCGAGGCCGG
ACCCCGCGCTGGCCGCACTCACTAATGATCATCTTGTAGCGCTGGCCTGCCTCGGCGGACGACCCGCCTT
GGATGCGGTGAAGAAGGGGCTCCCGCACGCGCCTGCATTGATTAAGCGGACCAACAGAAG
