>Addgene plasmid #47447 | pAAV_hSyn_TALEBB(NG)-NLS-VP64_2A_GFP_WPRE_bGHpA | addgene partial sequence | sequence record 72341 | EGFP-N 5'-CGTCGCCGTCCAGCTCGACCAG-3'
GGTGAACAGCTCCTCGCCCTTGCTCACTGGGCCAGGATTCTCCTCGACGTCACCGCATGTTAGCAGACTT
CCTCTGCCCTCTCCACTGCCTCTAGAGTTAATCAGCATGTCCAGGTCGAAATCATCAAGGGCGTCACTGC
CGAGCATGTCGAGGTCAAAGTCATCAAGGGCATCCGAACCAAGCATGTCAAGGTCAAAATCATCGAGGGC
GTCACTTCCCAGCATATCCAGATCAAAATCGTCCAATGCGTCAGCCCGTCCGGAACCGCTGGCCTCCACC
TTTCTCTTCTTCTTGGGGCTAGCTGCCACTCGATGTGATGTCCTCTCGGGAATCCTTCTGTTGGTCCGCT
TAATCAATGCAGGCGCGTGCGGGAGCCCCTTCTTCACCGCATCCAAGGCGGGTCGTCCGCCGAGGCAGGC
CAGCGCTACAAGATGATCATTAGTGAGTGCGGCCAGCGCGGGGTCCGGCCTCGAAAGCTGGGCCACGATT
GACTCCAGTGCGGGTCTGCCCCCGCCATTGGATGCAATAGCCACTACCTGCTCAGGCGTGAGTCGAGACC
CGTACGGGTCTCTGTCAGGTTGAGGGGTGCTCCCGTGAGCGCATTGCGCCACGCGTGCACCGCCTCGACC
GCCGTGACTCCTCCCCGCTTCGCGATCTTCAGCAACTGGCCCGTGTCCAGCTGAAGGGGAGGCCCTCTCA
GCTCTCCCGCGACCGTCAACAGGGCCTCAAGCGCTCGGGCTCCGCTCCACTGTTTCCCCACACCGACGAT
CGCCTCATGTGTGGCTTCCGGCAACGCCGCAATCATGTCCTGGTACTTGACGGCGACCGTGCCAAGGGCT
GCAGGGTGCTGCGACAAGGCTACGATGTGGGCATGTGTAAACCCATGACCCACCAGCGCTTCGTGATGCT
GCGCGACTGTCGACCTCACTTTGGGCTTGATCTTTTCCTGCTGCTGCTGTGAATATCCCAAAGTTCTCAA
ATCTACAGCGTAATCTGGAACATCGTATGGGTACATGGTGGCGGATCCTTCTCGACTGCGCTCTCAGGCA
CGA
